Addgene plasmid #153005: pLX304 CMV HA-HaloTag-FRB-sTurboID-high affinity (C)
Purpose: Expresses high-affinity split-TurboID C-terminal fragment in mammalian cells
Depositing lab: Alice Ting. Depositing organization: Stanford University. Publication: Split-TurboID enables contact-dependent proximity labeling in cells. Cho KF, Branon TC, Rajeev S, Svinkina T, Udeshi ND, Thoudam T, Kwak C, Rhee HW, Lee IK, Carr SA, Ting AY. Proc Natl Acad Sci U S A. 2020 May 18. pii: 1919528117. doi: 10.1073/pnas.1919528117. PubMed 32424107.
Backbone
  Vector backbone: pLX304
  Backbone size w/o insert (bp): 7665
  Total vector size (bp): 9657
  Vector type: Mammalian Expression, Lentiviral
Growth in bacteria
  Bacterial resistance: Ampicillin, 100 μg/mL
  Growth temperature: 37°C
  Growth strain: NEB Stable
  Copy number: High Copy
Gene/Insert
  Gene/Insert name: sTurboID-high affinity (C) (G79)
  Insert size (bp): 1992
  Promoter: CMV
  Tag / fusion protein: HA; HaloTag; FRB
  Cloning method: Gibson Cloning
  Sequencing primers: 5′ CGC AAA TGG GCG GTA GGC GTG
Terms and licenses: Academic/Nonprofit Terms; Industry Terms: Not Available to Industry
How to cite: pLX304 CMV HA-HaloTag-FRB-sTurboID-high affinity (C) was a gift from Alice Ting (Addgene plasmid # 153005 ; http://n2t.net/addgene:153005 ; RRID:Addgene_153005)
