[The description below was written by a language model from this plasmid's Addgene catalogue record and pLannotate feature annotations shown in this document.]
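Description:
pLX304 CMV HA-HaloTag-FRB-sTurboID-high affinity (C) is a 9.7 kb lentiviral mammalian expression plasmid built on the pLX304 backbone. It is maintained in E. coli through a high-copy ColE1/pUC-type origin with ampicillin selection (AmpR), and the backbone also retains an f1 origin, an SV40 origin and lac/T7/T3 remnants. The viral framework is of the self-inactivating, third-generation style. An RSV promoter drives a truncated HIV-1 5' LTR, followed by the Ψ packaging signal, a gag fragment, the RRE for Rev-dependent export of the genomic RNA, and a cPPT/CTS. The genome ends in a ΔU3 3' LTR, with an SV40 poly(A) signal just downstream. Within the proviral region, a human PGK promoter drives blasticidin S deaminase, allowing blasticidin selection of transduced cells.

The payload sits downstream of the CMV enhancer/promoter and a residual Gateway attB1 site, with a WPRE after the coding sequence to boost transcript expression. According to the record, it encodes an HA tag, HaloTag, FRB and the C-terminal fragment of high-affinity split-TurboID (labelled G79). The annotation software reports HaloTag as its parent dehalogenase DhaA and the TurboID fragment as a partial miniTurbo match. The HA tag is not annotated separately. FRB is the FKBP-rapamycin binding domain, so this fusion is presumably meant to pair with an FKBP-fused N-terminal fragment, although the partner is not described here. Rapamycin-induced dimerisation would then reconstitute the biotin ligase. The stated purpose is expression of this fragment in mammalian cells, in the context of contact-dependent proximity labeling. HA and HaloTag provide handles for detecting or visualising the fusion.
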