Features (pLannotate 1.2.2; 31 found; start..end, strand, type, name):
     65..368     +  enhancer       CMV enhancer: human cytomegalovirus immediate early enhancer
    369..572     +  promoter       CMV promoter: human cytomegalovirus (CMV) immediate early promoter
    595..619     +  protein_bind   attB1: mutant version of attB; recombination site for the Gateway® BP reaction BP Clonase™
    667..1536    +  CDS            dhaA: DHAA_PSEPV - Experimental evidence at protein level: Swiss-Prot protein existence level 1. Catalyzes hydrolytic cleavage of carbon-halogen bonds in halogenated aliphatic compounds, leading to the formation of the corresponding primary alcohols, halide ions and protons. Has a broad substrate specificity, as it is able to dehalogenate mono- and di- chlorinated and brominated alkanes (up to at least C10), and the two isomers of 1,3-dichloropropene to 3-chloroallyl alcohol; the highest activity was found with 1,2-dibromoethane, while no activity was observed with the analog 1,2-dichloroethane. Fro
   1591..1866    +  CDS            FRB: FKBP-rapamycin binding domain of human FRAP
   1900..2628    +  CDS            miniTurbo (fragment): N-terminally truncated mutant of the E. coli biotin ligase BioID engineered for improved catalytic efficiency (Branon et al., 2018)
   2664..3252    +  misc_feature   WPRE: woodchuck hepatitis virus posttranscriptional regulatory element
   3303..3322    +  misc_feature   cPPT/CTS (fragment): central polypurine tract and central termination sequence of HIV-1
   3324..3557    +  LTR            3' LTR (ΔU3): self-inactivating 3' long terminal repeat (LTR) from HIV-1
   3635..3756    +  polyA_signal   SV40 poly(A) signal: SV40 polyadenylation signal
   3796..3931    +  rep_origin     SV40 ori: SV40 origin of replication
   3952..3970    -  promoter       T7 promoter: promoter for bacteriophage T7 RNA polymerase
   3978..4133    +  CDS            lacZα (fragment): LacZα fragment of β-galactosidase; lacZ fragment
   4138..4566    +  rep_origin     f1 ori (sequence partly withheld): f1 bacteriophage origin of replication; arrow indicates direction of (+) strand synthesis
   4619..4723    +  promoter       AmpR promoter: bla
   4724..5584    +  CDS            AmpR: β-lactamase; bla; confers resistance to ampicillin, carbenicillin, and related antibiotics
   5755..6343    +  rep_origin     ori: high-copy-number ColE1/pMB1/pBR322/pUC origin of replication
   6526..6618    +  CDS            lacI (fragment): lac repressor; lacI; The lac repressor binds to the lac operator to inhibit transcription in E. coli. This inhibition can be relieved by adding lactose or isopropyl-β-D-thiogalactopyranoside (IPTG).
   6631..6652    +  protein_bind   CAP binding site: CAP binding activates transcription in the presence of cAMP. E. coli catabolite activator protein
   6667..6697    +  promoter       lac promoter: promoter for the E. coli lac operon
   6705..6721    +  protein_bind   lac operator: The lac repressor binds to the lac operator to inhibit transcription in E. coli. This inhibition can be relieved by adding lactose or isopropyl-β-D-thiogalactopyranoside (IPTG). lac repressor encoded by lacI
   6766..6784    +  promoter       T3 promoter: promoter for bacteriophage T3 RNA polymerase
   6812..7038    +  promoter       RSV promoter: Rous sarcoma virus enhancer/promoter
   7039..7219    +  LTR            5' LTR (truncated): truncated 5' long terminal repeat (LTR) from HIV-1
   7266..7391    +  misc_feature   HIV-1 Ψ: packaging signal of human immunodeficiency virus type 1
   7375..7738    +  CDS            HIV-1 gag (fragment): gag protein from human immunodeficiency virus 1; gag
   7884..8117    +  misc_feature   RRE: The Rev response element (RRE) of HIV-1 allows for Rev-dependent mRNA export from the nucleus to the cytoplasm.
   8494..8520    +  CDS            Rev (fragment): human immunodeficiency virus 1 (HIV-1) Rev protein; rev; enhances nuclear export of unspliced and incompletely spliced viral mRNAs
   8521..9021    +  promoter       hPGK promoter: human phosphoglycerate kinase 1 promoter
   9033..9428    +  CDS            BSD: blasticidin S deaminase; Aspergillus terreus BSD; confers resistance to blasticidin
   9488..9605    +  misc_feature   cPPT/CTS: central polypurine tract and central termination sequence of HIV-1
>Addgene plasmid #153005 | pLX304 CMV HA-HaloTag-FRB-sTurboID-high affinity (C) | addgene full sequence | sequence record 300177 | Addgene NGS Result
CCCGGGGTTATTAATAGTAATCAATTACGGGGTCATTAGTTCATAGCCCATATATGGAGTTCCGCGTTAC
ATAACTTACGGTAAATGGCCCGCCTGGCTGACCGCCCAACGACCCCCGCCCATTGACGTCAATAATGACG
TATGTTCCCATAGTAACGCCAATAGGGACTTTCCATTGACGTCAATGGGTGGAGTATTTACGGTAAACTG
CCCACTTGGCAGTACATCAAGTGTATCATATGCCAAGTACGCCCCCTATTGACGTCAATGACGGTAAATG
GCCCGCCTGGCATTATGCCCAGTACATGACCTTATGGGACTTTCCTACTTGGCAGTACATCTACGTATTA
GTCATCGCTATTACCATGGTGATGCGGTTTTGGCAGTACATCAATGGGCGTGGATAGCGGTTTGACTCAC
GGGGATTTCCAAGTCTCCACCCCATTGACGTCAATGGGAGTTTGTTTTGGCACCAAAATCAACGGGACTT
TCCAAAATGTCGTAACAACTCCGCCCCATTGACGCAAATGGGCGGTAGGCGTGTACGGTGGGAGGTCTAT
ATAAGCAGAGCTCTCTGGCTAACTGTCGGGATCAACAAGTTTGTACAAAAAAGCAGGCTTCGAAGGAGAT
AGAACCATGTACCCATACGACGTTCCAGACTACGCAATCGGTACAGGCTTCCCCTTCGACCCCCATTATG
TGGAAGTCCTGGGCGAGCGTATGCACTACGTCGATGTTGGACCGCGGGATGGCACGCCTGTGCTGTTCCT
GCACGGTAACCCGACCTCGTCCTACCTGTGGCGCAACATCATCCCGCATGTAGCACCGAGTCATCGGTGC
ATTGCTCCAGACCTGATCGGGATGGGAAAATCGGACAAACCAGACCTCGATTATTTCTTCGACGACCACG
TCCGCTACCTCGATGCCTTCATCGAAGCCTTGGGTTTGGAAGAGGTCGTCCTGGTCATCCACGACTGGGG
CTCAGCTCTCGGATTCCACTGGGCCAAGCGCAATCCGGAACGGGTCAAAGGTATTGCATGTATGGAATTC
ATCCGGCCTATCCCGACGTGGGACGAATGGCCAGAATTCGCCCGTGAGACCTTCCAGGCCTTCCGGACCG
CCGACGTCGGCCGAGAGTTGATCATCGATCAGAACGCTTTCATCGAGGGTGCGCTCCCGATGGGGGTCGT
CCGTCCGCTTACGGAGGTCGAGATGGACCACTATCGCGAGCCCTTCCTCAAGCCTGTTGACCGAGAGCCA
CTGTGGCGATTCCCCAACGAGCTGCCCATCGCCGGTGAGCCCGCGAACATCGTCGCGCTCGTCGAGGCAT
ACATGAACTGGCTGCACCAGTCACCTGTCCCGAAGTTGTTGTTCTGGGGCACACCCGGCGTACTGATCCC
CCCGGCCGAAGCCGCGAGACTTGCCGAAAGCCTCCCCAACTGCAAGACAGTGGACATCGGCCCGGGATTG
TTCTTGCTCCAGGAAGACAACCCGGACCTTATCGGCAGTGAGATCGCGCGCTGGCTCTCGACGCTCGAAA
TTTCCGGCGCTAGCACCAAAGGTTCTGGTGGGACTGGCGGGAGCGTGGCCATCCTGTGGCACGAGATGTG
GCATGAAGGCCTGGAAGAGGCATCTCGTTTGTACTTTGGGGAAAGGAACGTGAAAGGCATGTTTGAGGTG
CTGGAGCCCTTGCATGCTATGATGGAACGGGGCCCCCAGACTCTGAAGGAAACATCCTTTAATCAGGCCT
ATGGTCGAGATTTAATGGAGGCCCAAGAGTGGTGCAGGAAGTACATGAAATCAGGGAATGTCAAGGACCT
CACCCAAGCCTGGGACCTCTATTATCATGTGTTCCGACGAATCTCAGGATCCAAGGGCTCGGGCTCGACC
TCGGGCTCGGGCGGGAGCGTGGCAGTCCTGCCTGTGGTCGACTCCACCAATCAGTACCTGCTGGATCGAA
TCGGCGAGCTGAAGAGTGGGGATGCTTGCATTGCAGAATATCAGCAGGCAGGGAGAGGAAGCAGAGGGAG
GAAATGGTTCTCTCCTTTTGGAGCTAACCTGTACCTGAGTATGTTTTGGCGCCTGAAGCGGGGACCAGCA
GCAATCGGCCTGGGCCCGGTCATCGGAATTGTCATGGCAGAAGCGCTGCGAAAGCTGGGAGCAGACAAGG
TGCGAGTCAAATGGCCCAATGACCTGTATCTGCAGGATAGAAAGCTGGCAGGCATCCTGGTGGAGCTGGC
CGGAATAACAGGCGATGCTGCACAGATCGTCATTGGCGCCGGGATTAACGTGGCTATGAGGCGCGTGGAG
GAAAGCGTGGTCAATCAGGGCTGGATCACACTGCAGGAAGCAGGGATTAACCTGGACAGGAATACTCTGG
CCGCTACGCTGATCCGAGAGCTGCGGGCAGCCCTGGAACTGTTCGAGCAGGAAGGCCTGGCTCCATATCT
GCCACGGTGGGAGAAGCTGGATAACTTCATCAATAGACCCGTGAAGCTGATCATTGGGGACAAAGAGATT
TTCGGGATTAGCCGGGGGATTGATAAACAGGGAGCCCTGCTGCTGGAACAGGACGGAGTTATCAAACCCT
GGATGGGCGGAGAAATCAGTCTGCGGTCTGCCGAAAAGTAAGCTAGCGCTAACCGGTGGCGCGTTAAGTC
GACAATCAACCTCTGGATTACAAAATTTGTGAAAGATTGACTGGTATTCTTAACTATGTTGCTCCTTTTA
CGCTATGTGGATACGCTGCTTTAATGCCTTTGTATCATGCTATTGCTTCCCGTATGGCTTTCATTTTCTC
CTCCTTGTATAAATCCTGGTTGCTGTCTCTTTATGAGGAGTTGTGGCCCGTTGTCAGGCAACGTGGCGTG
GTGTGCACTGTGTTTGCTGACGCAACCCCCACTGGTTGGGGCATTGCCACCACCTGTCAGCTCCTTTCCG
GGACTTTCGCTTTCCCCCTCCCTATTGCCACGGCGGAACTCATCGCCGCCTGCCTTGCCCGCTGCTGGAC
AGGGGCTCGGCTGTTGGGCACTGACAATTCCGTGGTGTTGTCGGGGAAATCATCGTCCTTTCCTTGGCTG
CTCGCCTGTGTTGCCACCTGGATTCTGCGCGGGACGTCCTTCTGCTACGTCCCTTCGGCCCTCAATCCAG
CGGACCTTCCTTCCCGCGGCCTGCTGCCGGCTCTGCGGCCTCTTCCGCGTCTTCGCCTTCGCCCTCAGAC
GAGTCGGATCTCCCTTTGGGCCGCCTCCCCGCGTCGACTTTAAGACCAATGACTTACAAGGCAGCTGTAG
ATCTTAGCCACTTTTTAAAAGAAAAGGGGGGACTGGAAGGGCTAATTCACTCCCAACGAAGACAAGATCT
GCTTTTTGCTTGTACTGGGTCTCTCTGGTTAGACCAGATCTGAGCCTGGGAGCTCTCTGGCTAACTAGGG
AACCCACTGCTTAAGCCTCAATAAAGCTTGCCTTGAGTGCTTCAAGTAGTGTGTGCCCGTCTGTTGTGTG
ACTCTGGTAACTAGAGATCCCTCAGACCCTTTTAGTCAGTGTGGAAAATCTCTAGCAGTACGTATAGTAG
TTCATGTCATCTTATTATTCAGTATTTATAACTTGCAAAGAAATGAATATCAGAGAGTGAGAGGAACTTG
TTTATTGCAGCTTATAATGGTTACAAATAAAGCAATAGCATCACAAATTTCACAAATAAAGCATTTTTTT
CACTGCATTCTAGTTGTGGTTTGTCCAAACTCATCAATGTATCTTATCATGTCTGGCTCTAGCTATCCCG
CCCCTAACTCCGCCCATCCCGCCCCTAACTCCGCCCAGTTCCGCCCATTCTCCGCCCCATGGCTGACTAA
TTTTTTTTATTTATGCAGAGGCCGAGGCCGCCTCGGCCTCTGAGCTATTCCAGAAGTAGTGAGGAGGCTT
TTTTGGAGGCCTAGGGACGTACCCAATTCGCCCTATAGTGAGTCGTATTACGCGCGCTCACTGGCCGTCG
TTTTACAACGTCGTGACTGGGAAAACCCTGGCGTTACCCAACTTAATCGCCTTGCAGCACATCCCCCTTT
CGCCAGCTGGCGTAATAGCGAAGAGGCCCGCACCGATCGCCCTTCCCAACAGTTGCGCAGCCTGAATGGC
GAATGGG
[124 nt withheld, positions 4138-4261]
C
[91 nt withheld, positions 4263-4353]
A
[49 nt withheld, positions 4355-4403]
CCTTTGACGTTGGAGTCCACGTTCTTT
[37 nt withheld, positions 4431-4467]
ACCCTATCTCGGTCTATTCTTTTGATTTATAAGGGATTTTGCCGATTTCGGCCTATTGGTTAAAAAATGA
GCTGATTTAACAAAAATTTAACGCGAATTTTAACAAAATATTAACGCTTACAATTTAGGTGGCACTTTTC
GGGGAAATGTGCGCGGAACCCCTATTTGTTTATTTTTCTAAATACATTCAAATATGTATCCGCTCATGAG
ACAATAACCCTGATAAATGCTTCAATAATATTGAAAAAGGAAGAGTATGAGTATTCAACATTTCCGTGTC
GCCCTTATTCCCTTTTTTGCGGCATTTTGCCTTCCTGTTTTTGCTCACCCAGAAACGCTGGTGAAAGTAA
AAGATGCTGAAGATCAGTTGGGTGCACGAGTGGGTTACATCGAACTGGATCTCAACAGCGGTAAGATCCT
TGAGAGTTTTCGCCCCGAAGAACGTTTTCCAATGATGAGCACTTTTAAAGTTCTGCTATGTGGCGCGGTA
TTATCCCGTATTGACGCCGGGCAAGAGCAACTCGGTCGCCGCATACACTATTCTCAGAATGACTTGGTTG
AGTACTCACCAGTCACAGAAAAGCATCTTACGGATGGCATGACAGTAAGAGAATTATGCAGTGCTGCCAT
AACCATGAGTGATAACACTGCGGCCAACTTACTTCTGACAACGATCGGAGGACCGAAGGAGCTAACCGCT
TTTTTGCACAACATGGGGGATCATGTAACTCGCCTTGATCGTTGGGAACCGGAGCTGAATGAAGCCATAC
CAAACGACGAGCGTGACACCACGATGCCTGTAGCAATGGCAACAACGTTGCGCAAACTATTAACTGGCGA
ACTACTTACTCTAGCTTCCCGGCAACAATTAATAGACTGGATGGAGGCGGATAAAGTTGCAGGACCACTT
CTGCGCTCGGCCCTTCCGGCTGGCTGGTTTATTGCTGATAAATCTGGAGCCGGTGAGCGTGGGTCTCGCG
GTATCATTGCAGCACTGGGGCCAGATGGTAAGCCCTCCCGTATCGTAGTTATCTACACGACGGGGAGTCA
GGCAACTATGGATGAACGAAATAGACAGATCGCTGAGATAGGTGCCTCACTGATTAAGCATTGGTAACTG
TCAGACCAAGTTTACTCATATATACTTTAGATTGATTTAAAACTTCATTTTTAATTTAAAAGGATCTAGG
TGAAGATCCTTTTTGATAATCTCATGACCAAAATCCCTTAACGTGAGTTTTCGTTCCACTGAGCGTCAGA
CCCCGTAGAAAAGATCAAAGGATCTTCTTGAGATCCTTTTTTTCTGCGCGTAATCTGCTGCTTGCAAACA
AAAAAACCACCGCTACCAGCGGTGGTTTGTTTGCCGGATCAAGAGCTACCAACTCTTTTTCCGAAGGTAA
CTGGCTTCAGCAGAGCGCAGATACCAAATACTGTTCTTCTAGTGTAGCCGTAGTTAGGCCACCACTTCAA
GAACTCTGTAGCACCGCCTACATACCTCGCTCTGCTAATCCTGTTACCAGTGGCTGCTGCCAGTGGCGAT
AAGTCGTGTCTTACCGGGTTGGACTCAAGACGATAGTTACCGGATAAGGCGCAGCGGTCGGGCTGAACGG
GGGGTTCGTGCACACAGCCCAGCTTGGAGCGAACGACCTACACCGAACTGAGATACCTACAGCGTGAGCT
ATGAGAAAGCGCCACGCTTCCCGAAGGGAGAAAGGCGGACAGGTATCCGGTAAGCGGCAGGGTCGGAACA
GGAGAGCGCACGAGGGAGCTTCCAGGGGGAAACGCCTGGTATCTTTATAGTCCTGTCGGGTTTCGCCACC
TCTGACTTGAGCGTCGATTTTTGTGATGCTCGTCAGGGGGGCGGAGCCTATGGAAAAACGCCAGCAACGC
GGCCTTTTTACGGTTCCTGGCCTTTTGCTGGCCTTTTGCTCACATGTTCTTTCCTGCGTTATCCCCTGAT
TCTGTGGATAACCGTATTACCGCCTTTGAGTGAGCTGATACCGCTCGCCGCAGCCGAACGACCGAGCGCA
GCGAGTCAGTGAGCGAGGAAGCGGAAGAGCGCCCAATACGCAAACCGCCTCTCCCCGCGCGTTGGCCGAT
TCATTAATGCAGCTGGCACGACAGGTTTCCCGACTGGAAAGCGGGCAGTGAGCGCAACGCAATTAATGTG
AGTTAGCTCACTCATTAGGCACCCCAGGCTTTACACTTTATGCTTCCGGCTCGTATGTTGTGTGGAATTG
TGAGCGGATAACAATTTCACACAGGAAACAGCTATGACCATGATTACGCCAAGCGCGCAATTAACCCTCA
CTAAAGGGAACAAAAGCTGGAGCTGCAAGCTTAATGTAGTCTTATGCAATACTCTTGTAGTCTTGCAACA
TGGTAACGATGAGTTAGCAACATGCCTTACAAGGAGAGAAAAAGCACCGTGCATGCCGATTGGTGGAAGT
AAGGTGGTACGATCGTGCCTTATTAGGAAGGCAACAGACGGGTCTGACATGGATTGGACGAACCACTGAA
TTGCCGCATTGCAGAGATATTGTATTTAAGTGCCTAGCTCGATACATAAACGGGTCTCTCTGGTTAGACC
AGATCTGAGCCTGGGAGCTCTCTGGCTAACTAGGGAACCCACTGCTTAAGCCTCAATAAAGCTTGCCTTG
AGTGCTTCAAGTAGTGTGTGCCCGTCTGTTGTGTGACTCTGGTAACTAGAGATCCCTCAGACCCTTTTAG
TCAGTGTGGAAAATCTCTAGCAGTGGCGCCCGAACAGGGACTTGAAAGCGAAAGGGAAACCAGAGGAGCT
CTCTCGACGCAGGACTCGGCTTGCTGAAGCGCGCACGGCAAGAGGCGAGGGGCGGCGACTGGTGAGTACG
CCAAAAATTTTGACTAGCGGAGGCTAGAAGGAGAGAGATGGGTGCGAGAGCGTCAGTATTAAGCGGGGGA
GAATTAGATCGCGATGGGAAAAAATTCGGTTAAGGCCAGGGGGAAAGAAAAAATATAAATTAAAACATAT
AGTATGGGCAAGCAGGGAGCTAGAACGATTCGCAGTTAATCCTGGCCTGTTAGAAACATCAGAAGGCTGT
AGACAAATACTGGGACAGCTACAACCATCCCTTCAGACAGGATCAGAAGAACTTAGATCATTATATAATA
CAGTAGCAACCCTCTATTGTGTGCATCAAAGGATAGAGATAAAAGACACCAAGGAAGCTTTAGACAAGAT
AGAGGAAGAGCAAAACAAAAGTAAGACCACCGCACAGCAAGCGGCCGCTGATCTTCAGACCTGGAGGAGG
AGATATGAGGGACAATTGGAGAAGTGAATTATATAAATATAAAGTAGTAAAAATTGAACCATTAGGAGTA
GCACCCACCAAGGCAAAGAGAAGAGTGGTGCAGAGAGAAAAAAGAGCAGTGGGAATAGGAGCTTTGTTCC
TTGGGTTCTTGGGAGCAGCAGGAAGCACTATGGGCGCAGCGTCAATGACGCTGACGGTACAGGCCAGACA
ATTATTGTCTGGTATAGTGCAGCAGCAGAACAATTTGCTGAGGGCTATTGAGGCGCAACAGCATCTGTTG
CAACTCACAGTCTGGGGCATCAAGCAGCTCCAGGCAAGAATCCTGGCTGTGGAAAGATACCTAAAGGATC
AACAGCTCCTGGGGATTTGGGGTTGCTCTGGAAAACTCATTTGCACCACTGCTGTGCCTTGGAATGCTAG
TTGGAGTAATAAATCTCTGGAACAGATTTGGAATCACACGACCTGGATGGAGTGGGACAGAGAAATTAAC
AATTACACAAGCTTAATACACTCCTTAATTGAAGAATCGCAAAACCAGCAAGAAAAGAATGAACAAGAAT
TATTGGAATTAGATAAATGGGCAAGTTTGTGGAATTGGTTTAACATAACAAATTGGCTGTGGTATATAAA
ATTATTCATAATGATAGTAGGAGGCTTGGTAGGTTTAAGAATAGTTTTTGCTGTACTTTCTATAGTGAAT
AGAGTTAGGCAGGGATATTCACCATTATCGTTTCAGACCCACCTCCCAACCCCGAGGGGACCCTTGCGCC
TTTTCCAAGGCAGCCCTGGGTTTGCGCAGGGACGCGGCTGCTCTGGGCGTGGTTCCGGGAAACGCAGCGG
CGCCGACCCTGGGTCTCGCACATTCTTCACGTCCGTTCGCAGCGTCACCCGGATCTTCGCCGCTACCCTT
GTGGGCCCCCCGGCGACGCTTCCTGCTCCGCCCCTAAGTCGGGAAGGTTCCTTGCGGTTCGCGGCGTGCC
GGACGTGACAAACGGAAGCCGCACGTCTCACTAGTACCCTCGCAGACGGACAGCGCCAGGGAGCAATGGC
AGCGCGCCGACCGCGATGGGCTGTGGCCAATAGCGGCTGCTCAGCAGGGCGCGCCGAGAGCAGCGGCCGG
GAAGGGGCGGTGCGGGAGGCGGGGTGTGGGGCGGTAGTGTGGGCCCTGTTCCTGCCCGCGCGGTGTTCCG
CATTCTGCAAGCCTCCGGAGCGCACGTCGGCAGTCGGCTCCCTCGTTGACCGAATCACCGACCTCTCTCC
CCAGGGGGTACCACCATGGCCAAGCCTTTGTCTCAAGAAGAATCCACCCTCATTGAAAGAGCAACGGCTA
CAATCAACAGCATCCCCATCTCTGAAGACTACAGCGTCGCCAGCGCAGCTCTCTCTAGCGACGGCCGCAT
CTTCACTGGTGTCAATGTATATCATTTTACTGGGGGACCTTGTGCAGAACTCGTGGTGCTGGGCACTGCT
GCTGCTGCGGCAGCTGGCAACCTGACTTGTATCGTCGCGATCGGAAATGAGAACAGGGGCATCTTGAGCC
CCTGCGGACGGTGCCGACAGGTGCTTCTCGATCTGCATCCTGGGATCAAAGCCATAGTGAAGGACAGTGA
TGGACAGCCGACGGCAGTTGGGATTCGTGAATTGCTGCCCTCTGGTTATGTGTGGGAGGGCCTGCAGCTG
CAGTAGTAAGAATTCTAGATCTTGAGACAAATGGCAGTATTCATCCACAATTTTAAAAGAAAAGGGGGGA
TTGGGGGGTACAGTGCAGGGGAAAGAATAGTAGACATAATAGCAACAGACATACAAACTAAAGAATTACA
AAAACAAATTACAAAAATTCAAAATTTTCGGGTTTATTACAGGGACAGCAGAGATCCACTTTGGCGCCGG
CTCGAGGGGG
